LOCUS       Exported 5222 bp ds-DNA circular SYN 01-MAR-2022
DEFINITION  Expresses zebrafish ythdf1 with 3x flag tag, for mRNA injection.
ACCESSION   .
VERSION     .
KEYWORDS    pSP64T-ythdf1-3xflag
SOURCE      synthetic DNA construct
  ORGANISM  synthetic DNA construct
REFERENCE   1 (bases 1 to 5222)
  AUTHORS   Kontur C, Jeong M, Cifuentes D, Giraldez AJ
  TITLE     Ythdf m(6)A Readers Function Redundantly during Zebrafish
            Development.
  JOURNAL   Cell Rep. 2020 Dec 29;33(13):108598. doi:
            10.1016/j.celrep.2020.108598.
  PUBMED    33378672
REFERENCE   2 (bases 1 to 5222)
  AUTHORS   .
  TITLE     Direct Submission
  JOURNAL   Exported Mar 1, 2022 from SnapGene Server 1.1.58
            http://www.snapgene.com
FEATURES             Location/Qualifiers
     source          1..5222
                     /organism="synthetic DNA construct"
                     /mol_type="other DNA"
     primer_bind     complement(11..28)
                     /label=L4440
                     /note="L4440 vector, forward primer"
     rep_origin      complement(182..770)
                     /direction=LEFT
                     /label=ori
                     /note="high-copy-number ColE1/pMB1/pBR322/pUC origin of
                     replication"
     primer_bind     complement(262..281)
                     /label=pBR322ori-F
                     /note="pBR322 origin, forward primer"
     CDS             complement(941..1801)
                     /codon_start=1
                     /gene="bla"
                     /product="beta-lactamase"
                     /label=AmpR
                     /note="confers resistance to ampicillin, carbenicillin, and
                     related antibiotics"
                     /translation="MSIQHFRVALIPFFAAFCLPVFAHPETLVKVKDAEDQLGARVGYI
                     ELDLNSGKILESFRPEERFPMMSTFKVLLCGAVLSRIDAGQEQLGRRIHYSQNDLVEYS
                     PVTEKHLTDGMTVRELCSAAITMSDNTAANLLLTTIGGPKELTAFLHNMGDHVTRLDRW
                     EPELNEAIPNDERDTTMPVAMATTLRKLLTGELLTLASRQQLIDWMEADKVAGPLLRSA
                     LPAGWFIADKSGAGERGSRGIIAALGPDGKPSRIVVIYTTGSQATMDERNRQIAEIGAS
                     LIKHW"
     primer_bind     1564..1583
                     /label=Amp-R
                     /note="Ampicillin resistance gene, reverse primer"
     promoter        complement(1802..1906)
                     /gene="bla"
                     /label=AmpR promoter
     primer_bind     1974..1992
                     /label=pBRforEco
                     /note="pBR322 vectors, upsteam of EcoRI site, forward
                     primer"
     primer_bind     complement(2030..2052)
                     /label=pGEX 3'
                     /note="pGEX vectors, reverse primer"
     primer_bind     2152..2171
                     /label=pRS-marker
                     /note="pRS vectors, use to sequence yeast selectable
                     marker"
     primer_bind     2385..2404
                     /label=pBRrevBam
                     /note="pBR322 vectors, tet region, downstream of BamHI,
                     reverse primer"
     promoter        2694..2712
                     /label=SP6 promoter
                     /note="promoter for bacteriophage SP6 RNA polymerase"
     primer_bind     2694..2711
                     /label=SP6
                     /note="SP6 promoter, forward primer"
     5'UTR           2724..2766
                     /label=Xenopus globin 5'-UTR
                     /note="translational enhancer from the 5'-UTR of the major
                     beta-globin gene of Xenopus laevis"
     regulatory      2777..2786
                     /regulatory_class="other"
                     /note="vertebrate consensus sequence for strong initiation
                     of translation (Kozak, 1987)"
     CDS             2786..2851
                     /codon_start=1
                     /product="three tandem FLAG(R) epitope tags, followed by an
                     enterokinase cleavage site"
                     /label=3xFLAG
                     /translation="DYKDHDGDYKDHDIDYKDDDDK"
     3'UTR           4749..4874
                     /label=Xenopus globin 3'-UTR
                     /note="3'-UTR of the major beta-globin gene of Xenopus
                     laevis"
     primer_bind     complement(5002..5018)
                     /label=M13 rev
                     /note="common sequencing primer, one of multiple similar
                     variants"
     primer_bind     complement(5002..5018)
                     /label=M13 Reverse
                     /note="In lacZ gene. Also called M13-rev"
     primer_bind     complement(5015..5037)
                     /label=M13/pUC Reverse
                     /note="In lacZ gene"
     protein_bind    5026..5042
                     /label=lac operator
                     /bound_moiety="lac repressor encoded by lacI"
                     /note="The lac repressor binds to the lac operator to
                     inhibit transcription in E. coli. This inhibition can be
                     relieved by adding lactose or
                     isopropyl-beta-D-thiogalactopyranoside (IPTG)."
     promoter        complement(5050..5080)
                     /label=lac promoter
                     /note="promoter for the E. coli lac operon"
     protein_bind    5095..5116
                     /label=CAP binding site
                     /bound_moiety="E. coli catabolite activator protein"
                     /note="CAP binding activates transcription in the presence
                     of cAMP."
ORIGIN
        1 cttccgcttc ctcgctcact gactcgctgc gctcggtcgt tcggctgcgg cgagcggtat
       61 cagctcactc aaaggcggta atacggttat ccacagaatc aggggataac gcaggaaaga
      121 acatgtgagc aaaaggccag caaaaggcca ggaaccgtaa aaaggccgcg ttgctggcgt
      181 ttttccatag gctccgcccc cctgacgagc atcacaaaaa tcgacgctca agtcagaggt
      241 ggcgaaaccc gacaggacta taaagatacc aggcgtttcc ccctggaagc tccctcgtgc
      301 gctctcctgt tccgaccctg ccgcttaccg gatacctgtc cgcctttctc ccttcgggaa
      361 gcgtggcgct ttctcatagc tcacgctgta ggtatctcag ttcggtgtag gtcgttcgct
      421 ccaagctggg ctgtgtgcac gaaccccccg ttcagcccga ccgctgcgcc ttatccggta
      481 actatcgtct tgagtccaac ccggtaagac acgacttatc gccactggca gcagccactg
      541 gtaacaggat tagcagagcg aggtatgtag gcggtgctac agagttcttg aagtggtggc
      601 ctaactacgg ctacactaga agaacagtat ttggtatctg cgctctgctg aagccagtta
      661 ccttcggaaa aagagttggt agctcttgat ccggcaaaca aaccaccgct ggtagcggtg
      721 gtttttttgt ttgcaagcag cagattacgc gcagaaaaaa aggatctcaa gaagatcctt
      781 tgatcttttc tacggggtct gacgctcagt ggaacgaaaa ctcacgttaa gggattttgg
      841 tcatgagatt atcaaaaagg atcttcacct agatcctttt aaattaaaaa tgaagtttta
      901 aatcaatcta aagtatatat gagtaaactt ggtctgacag ttaccaatgc ttaatcagtg
      961 aggcacctat ctcagcgatc tgtctatttc gttcatccat agttgcctga ctccccgtcg
     1021 tgtagataac tacgatacgg gagggcttac catctggccc cagtgctgca atgataccgc
     1081 gagacccacg ctcaccggct ccagatttat cagcaataaa ccagccagcc ggaagggccg
     1141 agcgcagaag tggtcctgca actttatccg cctccatcca gtctattaat tgttgccggg
     1201 aagctagagt aagtagttcg ccagttaata gtttgcgcaa cgttgttgcc attgctacag
     1261 gcatcgtggt gtcacgctcg tcgtttggta tggcttcatt cagctccggt tcccaacgat
     1321 caaggcgagt tacatgatcc cccatgttgt gcaaaaaagc ggttagctcc ttcggtcctc
     1381 cgatcgttgt cagaagtaag ttggccgcag tgttatcact catggttatg gcagcactgc
     1441 ataattctct tactgtcatg ccatccgtaa gatgcttttc tgtgactggt gagtactcaa
     1501 ccaagtcatt ctgagaatag tgtatgcggc gaccgagttg ctcttgcccg gcgtcaatac
     1561 gggataatac cgcgccacat agcagaactt taaaagtgct catcattgga aaacgttctt
     1621 cggggcgaaa actctcaagg atcttaccgc tgttgagatc cagttcgatg taacccactc
     1681 gtgcacccaa ctgatcttca gcatctttta ctttcaccag cgtttctggg tgagcaaaaa
     1741 caggaaggca aaatgccgca aaaaagggaa taagggcgac acggaaatgt tgaatactca
     1801 tactcttcct ttttcaatat tattgaagca tttatcaggg ttattgtctc atgagcggat
     1861 acatatttga atgtatttag aaaaataaac aaataggggt tccgcgcaca tttccccgaa
     1921 aagtgccacc tgacgtctaa gaaaccatta ttatcatgac attaacctat aaaaataggc
     1981 gtatcacgag gccctttcgt ctcgcgcgtt tcggtgatga cggtgaaaac ctctgacaca
     2041 tgcagctccc ggagacggtc acagcttgtc tgtaagcgga tgccgggagc agacaagccc
     2101 gtcagggcgc gtcagcgggt gttggcgggt gtcggggctg gcttaactat gcggcatcag
     2161 agcagattgt actgagagtg caccattcga cgctctccct tatgcgactc ctgcattagg
     2221 aagcagccca gtagtaggtt gaggccgttg agcaccgccg ccgcaaggaa tggtgcatgc
     2281 aaggagatgg cgcccaacag tcccccggcc acggggcctg ccaccatacc cacgccgaaa
     2341 caagcgctca tgagcccgaa gtggcgagcc cgatcttccc catcggtgat gtcggcgata
     2401 taggcgccag caaccgcacc tgtggcgccg gtgatgccgg ccacgatgcg tccggcgtag
     2461 aggatctggc tagcgatgac cctgctgatt ggttcgctga ccatttccgg gtgcgggacg
     2521 gcgttaccag aaactcagaa ggttcgtcca accaaaccga ctctgacggc agtttacgag
     2581 agagatgata gggtctgctt cagtaagcca gatgctacac aattaggctt gtacatattg
     2641 tcgttagaac gcggctacaa ttaatacata accttatgta tcatacacat acgatttagg
     2701 tgacactata gaatacaagc ttgcttgttc tttttgcaga agctcagaat aaacgctcaa
     2761 ctttggcaga tccgcggccg ccatggacta caaagaccat gacggtgatt ataaagatca
     2821 tgacatcgac tacaaggatg acgatgacaa gaattcaggt tctggctcag gatcgtctac
     2881 caccagtatt gacccacaga catcaaaagg gcaagacgct aaagtgcaaa atggctctct
     2941 tcatcagaag gaaacggtcc acgacaatga ctttgaacca tacctcactg gccagtctaa
     3001 tccgaataac agttaccaat ccatgaccga cccatacctg tctagctact acgccccctc
     3061 aattgggttc ccgtaccccc tcagcgaggc tccctggtcc acaggtggag acccgccgat
     3121 cccatacctc actccgtatg cccccctcag caatggagac catcacttca tgcatgacac
     3181 tgtgtttgga cagccggggg gtctgggcag tagcatttat ccacaccgct ttaacttttt
     3241 ccccgaaaac cctgcgtttt ctgcctgggg tacgagtggc tcccagggcc agcagactca
     3301 gagttctgca tatgggggca gctacagtta cccgcccagt tctttaggtg gaaccctggt
     3361 gccagacggg caaacaggct tccctagtga caccctgaat aaggcaccag gtatgaatag
     3421 cttggagcag ggcatggtgg ggctgaagat cggtggtgat gtgactggag gtggttccgg
     3481 agttaagacg gtgggctccg tgattggagg agggccggtg gctgcggcgg tggccacggg
     3541 taatggtggg actcctattg gactgccgcc ccctaagccc acatcttggg cagccattgc
     3601 tagcaaaccg gccaagcctc agcaactgaa ggtgaagagt aagccaggga tgcccatggc
     3661 tggaggcacc ctgcctccgc cgcccatcaa acacaacatg gacattggca cttgggataa
     3721 taaggggcct gtgaccaaag tggcatcatc attgccacct caccaccacc accagcagca
     3781 gcctcccctc cactcccagg gtcaccttcc acctcaccct catggactgc cacccccacc
     3841 tcagccccca atgccgtctg cacaatcact tgcccagcag atggccatgc agggcccacc
     3901 ccctccgcag ccttaccaga accacgcccc tgctcctccc ccgcaaactc ggtgggttgc
     3961 cccacgcaat cgcaaccctg gttatggtgg tggaggaagc gtggacagca gtggctcctc
     4021 gagtggtgga ggggtcggca atggaggcgg aggtggccca ccgggctccg gcgccatcga
     4081 gtcccatccc gtcttagaaa agctgcgtgc ggcacacagc tacaacccca aggagttcga
     4141 ttggaacctg aaaaatggcc gggtgttcat cattaagagc tactctgagg acgacatcca
     4201 tcgctccatc aagtactcca tctggtgcag cacggaacat ggaaacaagc ggctggattc
     4261 tgcgtttcgt gccatcaacg gcaaaggtcc tgtctacctg ctgttcagcg tcaacggcag
     4321 cggacacttc tgtggcgtgg cggagatgcg ttcgcctgtt gactacggca ccagtgccgg
     4381 tgtttgggcg caggacaagt ggaagggcaa atttgatgtg gactggctgt ttgttaaaga
     4441 cgtgcccaac agtcagctca ggcacatccg cctggagaac aatgacaaca agcccgtgac
     4501 caactcgcgt gacacacagg aggtgcctct ggaaaaggcc aagcaggtgc tgaagatcat
     4561 cgctacctac aaacacacaa cctccatctt cgatgacttc tcacattacg agaaacggca
     4621 ggaggaggaa gaggtggtaa gaaagaatct tgagcctgct cctatccaga accgatcccg
     4681 actggatcaa gaacgccaga accgaaataa acaatagctc gagaataatt cggatctggt
     4741 taccactaaa ccagcctcaa gaacacccga atggagtctc taagctacat aataccaact
     4801 tacactttac aaaatgttgt cccccaaaat gtagccattc gtatctgctc ctaataaaaa
     4861 gaaagtttct tcacattcta aaaaaaaaaa aaaaaaaaaa aaaaaaaaaa aaaaaaaaaa
     4921 aaaaaaaaaa mccccccccc cccccccctg caggtcgact ctagaggatc cccgggcgag
     4981 ctcgaattaa ttcgtaatca tgtcatagct gtttcctgtg tgaaattgtt atccgctcac
     5041 aattccacac aacatacgag ccggaagcat aaagtgtaaa gcctggggtg cctaatgagt
     5101 gagctaactc acattaattg cgttgcgctc actgcccgct ttccagtcgg gaaacctgtc
     5161 gtgccagctg cattaatgaa tcggccaacg cgcggggaga ggcggtttgc gtattgggcg
     5221 ct
//
